Addgene plasmid #92063: YopH-pNIC-Bsa4
Purpose: pNIC expression venctor encoding gene for YopH
Depositing lab: Josh Beckham. Depositing organization: University of Texas at Austin.
Backbone
  Vector backbone: pNIC28-Bsa4
  Backbone size w/o insert (bp): 5356
  Total vector size (bp): 6277
  Vector type: Bacterial Expression
Growth in bacteria
  Bacterial resistance: Kanamycin, 50 μg/mL
  Growth temperature: 37°C
  Growth strain: DH5alpha
  Copy number: High Copy
Gene/Insert
  Gene/Insert name: YopH
  Species: Yersinia pestis
  Insert size (bp): 921
  Mutation: Codon optimized E. coli
  Tag / fusion protein: 6x His Tag (N terminal on backbone)
  Cloning method: Ligation Independent Cloning
  Sequencing primers: 5′ TACTTCCAATCCATG; 3′ TATCCACCTTTACTG
Terms and licenses: Academic/Nonprofit Terms; Industry Terms
How to cite: YopH-pNIC-Bsa4 was a gift from Josh Beckham (Addgene plasmid # 92063 ; http://n2t.net/addgene:92063 ; RRID:Addgene_92063)
