[The description below was written by a language model from this plasmid's Addgene catalogue record and pLannotate feature annotations shown in this document.]
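Description:
YopH-pNIC-Bsa4 is a bacterial expression plasmid built on the pNIC28-Bsa4 backbone, a pET-style vector designed for ligation-independent cloning. It carries a 921 bp insert encoding YopH, recorded as originating from Yersinia pestis and codon-optimized for E. coli. YopH is a protein tyrosine phosphatase and essential Yersinia virulence factor that dephosphorylates host proteins and helps the bacteria resist phagocytosis. The automated annotation matches the coding region as a fragment of the Yersinia enterocolitica homologue, so the insert appears to encode only part of the full-length protein, although the catalogue fields do not say which part.

Expression is driven by a T7 promoter followed by a lac operator and the phage T7 gene 10 ribosome binding site, with a T7 terminator downstream. A lacI gene with its own promoter supplies repressor, so transcription is held off until IPTG induction in a host that provides T7 RNA polymerase. The catalogue lists an N-terminal 6xHis tag contributed by the backbone for affinity purification. The feature table does not annotate it, though there is an unannotated stretch between the ribosome binding site and the yopH coding region where it would lie. A short His-tag fragment is annotated downstream of the insert, but the record does not show whether it is translated.

The plasmid is selected with kanamycin through an aph(3')-Ia gene and replicates from a ColE1/pMB1-type origin. The rop and bom elements are present even though the catalogue describes the plasmid as high copy. An f1 origin and remnants of a tetracycline resistance gene are also carried over from the backbone. The construct is suited to recombinant production and purification of YopH in E. coli.
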