Features (pLannotate 1.2.2; 19 found; start..end, strand, type, name):
      1..19      +  promoter       T7 promoter: promoter for bacteriophage T7 RNA polymerase
     20..44      +  protein_bind   lac operator: The lac repressor binds to the lac operator to inhibit transcription in E. coli. This inhibition can be relieved by adding lactose or isopropyl-β-D-thiogalactopyranoside (IPTG). lac repressor encoded by lacI
     59..81      +  RBS            RBS: efficient ribosome binding site from bacteriophage T7 gene 10 (Olins and Rangwala, 1989)
    158..1072    +  CDS            yopH (fragment): YOPH_YEREN - Also known as yop51. Experimental evidence at protein level: Swiss-Prot protein existence level 1. Essential virulence determinant. This protein is a protein tyrosine phosphatase. The essential function of YopH in Yersinia pathogenesis is host-protein dephosphorylation. It contributes to the ability of the bacteria to resist phagocytosis by peritoneal macrophages. From Yersinia enterocolitica.
   1138..1155    +  CDS            9xHis (fragment): 9xHis affinity tag
   1165..1214    +  CDS            SET1 (fragment): solubility-enhancement tag derived from T7 phage gene 10B
   1222..1269    +  terminator     T7 terminator: transcription terminator for bacteriophage T7 RNA polymerase
   1306..1734    +  rep_origin     f1 ori (sequence partly withheld): f1 bacteriophage origin of replication; arrow indicates direction of (+) strand synthesis
   1787..1844    +  promoter       AmpR promoter (fragment): bla
   1853..2668    -  CDS            KanR: aminoglycoside phosphotransferase; aph(3')-Ia; confers resistance to kanamycin in bacteria or G418 (Geneticin®) in eukaryotes
   2790..3378    +  rep_origin     ori: high-copy-number ColE1/pMB1/pBR322/pUC origin of replication
   3564..3703    -  misc_feature   bom: basis of mobility region from pBR322
   3805..3996    -  CDS            rop: Rop protein, which maintains plasmids at low copy number; rop
   4013..4393    +  CDS            YPB1_ECOLX: Protein predicted: Swiss-Prot protein existence level 4. From Escherichia coli.
   4465..4756    -  CDS            TcR (fragment): tetracycline efflux protein; tet; confers resistance to tetracycline
   4771..4792    -  protein_bind   CAP binding site: CAP binding activates transcription in the presence of cAMP. E. coli catabolite activator protein
   4805..5887    -  CDS            lacI: lac repressor; lacI; The lac repressor binds to the lac operator to inhibit transcription in E. coli. This inhibition can be relieved by adding lactose or isopropyl-β-D-thiogalactopyranoside (IPTG).
   5888..5965    -  promoter       lacI promoter: lacI
   5973..6252    -  CDS            TcR (fragment): tetracycline efflux protein; tet; confers resistance to tetracycline
>Addgene plasmid #92063 | YopH-pNIC-Bsa4 | addgene full sequence | sequence record 233162 | Addgene NGS Result
TAATACGACTCACTATAGGGGAATTGTGAGCGGATAACAATTCCCCTCTAGAAATAATTTTGTTTAACTT
TAAGAAGGAGATATACATATGCACCATCATCATCATCATTCTTCTGGTGTAGATCTGGGTACCGAGAACC
TGTACTTCCAATCCATGCGTGAACGTCCTCACACCAGCGGTCACCACGGTGCGGGTGAGGCGCGTGCGAC
GGCTCCTTCTACCGTTTCTCCATACGGTCCGGAAGCCCGTGCGGAACTGAGCTCTCGTCTGACCACCCTG
CGTAATACCCTGGCTCCGGCGACCAACGACCCGCGTTACCTCCAGGCGTGCGGTGGTGAAAAACTGAACC
GTTTTCGTGACATCCAGTGTCGTCGCCAGACTGCTGTACGCGCGGACCTGAACGCGAACTATATCCAGGT
CGGTAACACCCGTACCATCGCGTGCCAGTATCCGCTGCAATCTCAACTGGAGTCTCACTTCCGTATGCTG
GCCGAAAACCGCACCCCGGTGCTCGCGGTTCTGGCGTCCTCCTCTGAAATCGCTAACCAGCGCTTTGGTA
TGCCGGACTACTTTCGTCAATCTGGTACCTACGGCTCTATCACCGTTGAATCTAAGATGACCCAGCAAGT
TGGCCTGGGTGACGGTATCATGGCGGACATGTACACGCTGACCATCCGTGAAGCCGGTCAGAAAACCATC
AGCGTCCCAGTGGTCCACGTTGGTAACTGGCCGGATCAGACCGCAGTTAGCAGCGAGGTTACGAAAGCCC
TCGCGTCTCTGGTTGACCAAACGGCGGAGACTAAACGTAACATGTATGAAAGCAAAGGTTCTTCTGCGGT
TGCGGACGACTCTAAACTGCGTCCTGTTATTCACTGCCGTGCCGGTGTAGGTCGTACCGCGCAGCTGATC
GGTGCGATGTGCATGAACGATTCTCGTAACAGCCAGCTGTCTGTCGAAGATATGGTTTCTCAGATGCGTG
TTCAGCGTAATGGCATCATGGTTCAGAAAGACGAACAACTCGACGTACTCATCAAACTGGCGGAAGGTCA
GGGTCGTCCACTGCTGAACTCTTAACAGTAAAGGTGGATACGGATCCGAATTCGAGCTCCGTCGACAAGC
TTGCGGCCGCACTCGAGCACCACCACCACCACCACTGAGATCCGGCTGCTAACAAAGCCCGAAAGGAAGC
TGAGTTGGCTGCTGCCACCGCTGAGCAATAACTAGCATAACCCCTTGGGGCCTCTAAACGGGTCTTGAGG
GGTTTTTTGCTGAAAGGAGGAACTATATCCGGATTGGCGAATGGG
[124 nt withheld, positions 1306-1429]
C
[91 nt withheld, positions 1431-1521]
A
[49 nt withheld, positions 1523-1571]
CCTTTGACGTTGGAGTCCACGTTCTTT
[37 nt withheld, positions 1599-1635]
ACCCTATCTCGGTCTATTCTTTTGATTTATAAGGGATTTTGCCGATTTCGGCCTATTGGTTAAAAAATGA
GCTGATTTAACAAAAATTTAACGCGAATTTTAACAAAATATTAACGCTTACAATTTAGGTGGCACTTTTC
GGGGAAATGTGCGCGGAACCCCTATTTGTTTATTTTTCTAAATACATTCAAATATGTATCCGCTCATGAA
TTAATTCTTAGAAAAACTCATCGAGCATCAAATGAAACTGCAATTTATTCATATCAGGATTATCAATACC
ATATTTTTGAAAAAGCCGTTTCTGTAATGAAGGAGAAAACTCACCGAGGCAGTTCCATAGGATGGCAAGA
TCCTGGTATCGGTCTGCGATTCCGACTCGTCCAACATCAATACAACCTATTAATTTCCCCTCGTCAAAAA
TAAGGTTATCAAGTGAGAAATCACCATGAGTGACGACTGAATCCGGTGAGAATGGCAAAAGTTTATGCAT
TTCTTTCCAGACTTGTTCAACAGGCCAGCCATTACGCTCGTCATCAAAATCACTCGCATCAACCAAACCG
TTATTCATTCGTGATTGCGCCTGAGCGAGACGAAATACGCGATCGCTGTTAAAAGGACAATTACAAACAG
GAATCGAATGCAACCGGCGCAGGAACACTGCCAGCGCATCAACAATATTTTCACCTGAATCAGGATATTC
TTCTAATACCTGGAATGCTGTTTTCCCGGGGATCGCAGTGGTGAGTAACCATGCATCATCAGGAGTACGG
ATAAAATGCTTGATGGTCGGAAGAGGCATAAATTCCGTCAGCCAGTTTAGTCTGACCATCTCATCTGTAA
CATCATTGGCAACGCTACCTTTGCCATGTTTCAGAAACAACTCTGGCGCATCGGGCTTCCCATACAATCG
ATAGATTGTCGCACCTGATTGCCCGACATTATCGCGAGCCCATTTATACCCATATAAATCAGCATCCATG
TTGGAATTTAATCGCGGCCTAGAGCAAGACGTTTCCCGTTGAATATGGCTCATAACACCCCTTGTATTAC
TGTTTATGTAAGCAGACAGTTTTATTGTTCATGACCAAAATCCCTTAACGTGAGTTTTCGTTCCACTGAG
CGTCAGACCCCGTAGAAAAGATCAAAGGATCTTCTTGAGATCCTTTTTTTCTGCGCGTAATCTGCTGCTT
GCAAACAAAAAAACCACCGCTACCAGCGGTGGTTTGTTTGCCGGATCAAGAGCTACCAACTCTTTTTCCG
AAGGTAACTGGCTTCAGCAGAGCGCAGATACCAAATACTGTCCTTCTAGTGTAGCCGTAGTTAGGCCACC
ACTTCAAGAACTCTGTAGCACCGCCTACATACCTCGCTCTGCTAATCCTGTTACCAGTGGCTGCTGCCAG
TGGCGATAAGTCGTGTCTTACCGGGTTGGACTCAAGACGATAGTTACCGGATAAGGCGCAGCGGTCGGGC
TGAACGGGGGGTTCGTGCACACAGCCCAGCTTGGAGCGAACGACCTACACCGAACTGAGATACCTACAGC
GTGAGCTATGAGAAAGCGCCACGCTTCCCGAAGGGAGAAAGGCGGACAGGTATCCGGTAAGCGGCAGGGT
CGGAACAGGAGAGCGCACGAGGGAGCTTCCAGGGGGAAACGCCTGGTATCTTTATAGTCCTGTCGGGTTT
CGCCACCTCTGACTTGAGCGTCGATTTTTGTGATGCTCGTCAGGGGGGCGGAGCCTATGGAAAAACGCCA
GCAACGCGGCCTTTTTACGGTTCCTGGCCTTTTGCTGGCCTTTTGCTCACATGTTCTTTCCTGCGTTATC
CCCTGATTCTGTGGATAACCGTATTACCGCCTTTGAGTGAGCTGATACCGCTCGCCGCAGCCGAACGACC
GAGCGCAGCGAGTCAGTGAGCGAGGAAGCGGAAGAGCGCCTGATGCGGTATTTTCTCCTTACGCATCTGT
GCGGTATTTCACACCGCAATGGTGCACTCTCAGTACAATCTGCTCTGATGCCGCATAGTTAAGCCAGTAT
ACACTCCGCTATCGCTACGTGACTGGGTCATGGCTGCGCCCCGACACCCGCCAACACCCGCTGACGCGCC
CTGACGGGCTTGTCTGCTCCCGGCATCCGCTTACAGACAAGCTGTGACCGTCTCCGGGAGCTGCATGTGT
CAGAGGTTTTCACCGTCATCACCGAAACGCGCGAGGCAGCTGCGGTAAAGCTCATCAGCGTGGTCGTGAA
GCGATTCACAGATGTCTGCCTGTTCATCCGCGTCCAGCTCGTTGAGTTTCTCCAGAAGCGTTAATGTCTG
GCTTCTGATAAAGCGGGCCATGTTAAGGGCGGTTTTTTCCTGTTTGGTCACTGATGCCTCCGTGTAAGGG
GGATTTCTGTTCATGGGGGTAATGATACCGATGAAACGAGAGAGGATGCTCACGATACGGGTTACTGATG
ATGAACATGCCCGGTTACTGGAACGTTGTGAGGGTAAACAACTGGCGGTATGGATGCGGCGGGACCAGAG
AAAAATCACTCAGGGTCAATGCCAGCGCTTCGTTAATACAGATGTAGGTGTTCCACAGGGTAGCCAGCAG
CATCCTGCGATGCAGATCCGGAACATAATGGTGCAGGGCGCTGACTTCCGCGTTTCCAGACTTTACGAAA
CACGGAAACCGAAGACCATTCATGTTGTTGCTCAGGTCGCAGACGTTTTGCAGCAGCAGTCGCTTCACGT
TCGCTCGCGTATCGGTGATTCATTCTGCTAACCAGTAAGGCAACCCCGCCAGCCTAGCCGGGTCCTCAAC
GACAGGAGCACGATCATGCGCACCCGTGGGGCCGCCATGCCGGCGATAATGGCCTGCTTCTCGCCGAAAC
GTTTGGTGGCGGGACCAGTGACGAAGGCTTGAGCGAGGGCGTGCAAGATTCCGAATACCGCAAGCGACAG
GCCGATCATCGTCGCGCTCCAGCGAAAGCGGTCCTCGCCGAAAATGACCCAGAGCGCTGCCGGCACCTGT
CCTACGAGTTGCATGATAAAGAAGACAGTCATAAGTGCGGCGACGATAGTCATGCCCCGCGCCCACCGGA
AGGAGCTGACTGGGTTGAAGGCTCTCAAGGGCATCGGTCGAGATCCCGGTGCCTAATGAGTGAGCTAACT
TACATTAATTGCGTTGCGCTCACTGCCCGCTTTCCAGTCGGGAAACCTGTCGTGCCAGCTGCATTAATGA
ATCGGCCAACGCGCGGGGAGAGGCGGTTTGCGTATTGGGCGCCAGGGTGGTTTTTCTTTTCACCAGTGAG
ACGGGCAACAGCTGATTGCCCTTCACCGCCTGGCCCTGAGAGAGTTGCAGCAAGCGGTCCACGCTGGTTT
GCCCCAGCAGGCGAAAATCCTGTTTGATGGTGGTTAACGGCGGGATATAACATGAGCTGTCTTCGGTATC
GTCGTATCCCACTACCGAGATATCCGCACCAACGCGCAGCCCGGACTCGGTAATGGCGCGCATTGCGCCC
AGCGCCATCTGATCGTTGGCAACCAGCATCGCAGTGGGAACGATGCCCTCATTCAGCATTTGCATGGTTT
GTTGAAAACCGGACATGGCACTCCAGTCGCCTTCCCGTTCCGCTATCGGCTGAATTTGATTGCGAGTGAG
ATATTTATGCCAGCCAGCCAGACGCAGACGCGCCGAGACAGAACTTAATGGGCCCGCTAACAGCGCGATT
TGCTGGTGACCCAATGCGACCAGATGCTCCACGCCCAGTCGCGTACCGTCTTCATGGGAGAAAATAATAC
TGTTGATGGGTGTCTGGTCAGAGACATCAAGAAATAACGCCGGAACATTAGTGCAGGCAGCTTCCACAGC
AATGGCATCCTGGTCATCCAGCGGATAGTTAATGATCAGCCCACTGACGCGTTGCGCGAGAAGATTGTGC
ACCGCCGCTTTACAGGCTTCGACGCCGCTTCGTTCTACCATCGACACCACCACGCTGGCACCCAGTTGAT
CGGCGCGAGATTTAATCGCCGCGACAATTTGCGACGGCGCGTGCAGGGCCAGACTGGAGGTGGCAACGCC
AATCAGCAACGACTGTTTGCCCGCCAGTTGTTGTGCCACGCGGTTGGGAATGTAATTCAGCTCCGCCATC
GCCGCTTCCACTTTTTCCCGCGTTTTCGCAGAAACGTGGCTGGCCTGGTTCACCACGCGGGAAACGGTCT
GATAAGAGACACCGGCATACTCTGCGACATCGTATAACGTTACTGGTTTCACATTCACCACCCTGAATTG
ACTCTCTTCCGGGCGCTATCATGCCATACCGCGAAAGGTTTTGCGCCATTCGATGGTGTCCGGGATCTCG
ACGCTCTCCCTTATGCGACTCCTGCATTAGGAAGCAGCCCAGTAGTAGGTTGAGGCCGTTGAGCACCGCC
GCCGCAAGGAATGGTGCATGCAAGGAGATGGCGCCCAACAGTCCCCCGGCCACGGGGCCTGCCACCATAC
CCACGCCGAAACAAGCGCTCATGAGCCCGAAGTGGCGAGCCCGATCTTCCCCATCGGTGATGTCGGCGAT
ATAGGCGCCAGCAACCGCACCTGTGGCGCCGGTGATGCCGGCCACGATGCGTCCGGCGTAGAGGATCGAG
ATCTCGATCCCGCGAAAT
